Addgene plasmid #227833: pHM1 PDZD8-T527A
Purpose: Used for microinjection of nematodes for expression of PDZD8-T527A
Depositing lab: Sheng-cai Lin. Depositing organization: Xiamen University. Publication: AMPK targets PDZD8 to trigger carbon source shift from glucose to glutamine. Li M, Wang Y, Wei X, Cai WF, Wu J, Zhu M, Wang Y, Liu YH, Xiong J, Qu Q, Chen Y, Tian X, Yao L, Xie R, Li X, Chen S, Huang X, Zhang C, Xie C, Wu Y, Xu Z, Zhang B, Jiang B, Wang ZC, Li Q, Li G, Lin SY, Yu L, Piao HL, Deng X, Han J, Zhang CS, Lin SC. Cell Res. 2024 Jun 19. doi: 10.1038/s41422-024-00985-6. PubMed 38898113.
Backbone
  Vector backbone: pHM1
  Vector type: Worm Expression
Growth in bacteria
  Bacterial resistance: Ampicillin, 100 μg/mL
  Growth temperature: 37°C
  Growth strain: DH5alpha
  Copy number: High Copy
Gene/Insert
  Gene/Insert name: PDZD8
  Species: H. sapiens (human)
  Mutation: T527A
  Entrez Gene: PDZD8 (a.k.a. IDDADF, PDZK8)
  Tag / fusion protein: GFP (C terminal on insert)
  Cloning method: Ligation Independent Cloning
Terms and licenses: Academic/Nonprofit Terms; Industry Terms: Not Available to Industry
How to cite: pHM1 PDZD8-T527A was a gift from Sheng-cai Lin (Addgene plasmid # 227833 ; http://n2t.net/addgene:227833 ; RRID:Addgene_227833)
