[The description below was written by a language model from this plasmid's Addgene catalogue record and pLannotate feature annotations shown in this document.]
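Description:
pHM1 PDZD8-T527A is a worm expression plasmid of about 11.4 kb, built on the pHM1 backbone and intended for microinjection into nematodes to express a mutant form of human PDZD8. In bacteria it is maintained as a high-copy plasmid through a ColE1/pUC-type origin and is selected with ampicillin via the β-lactamase gene and its own promoter. The annotation also picks up pUC-style remnants (CAP binding site, lac promoter and operator, a piece of the pUC18/19 multiple cloning site) and short fragments matching lacI, an RSF origin, rop and bom. These appear to be backbone leftovers rather than functional parts.

The payload is the human PDZD8 coding sequence carrying a T527A substitution, which replaces a threonine with a non-phosphorylatable alanine. PDZD8 is annotated as a tethering protein linking the endoplasmic reticulum to mitochondria and supporting calcium transfer between them. The associated publication title concerns AMPK targeting of PDZD8 in a shift of carbon source from glucose to glutamine, so the mutant presumably serves as a phospho-site-deficient comparison, although the record does not say this explicitly. A green fluorescent protein derived from Aequorea victoria lies downstream of PDZD8, consistent with the recorded C-terminal GFP tag that allows expression and localisation to be followed in the animal. An attB2 Gateway site sits just after the reporter, and a short fragment matching C. elegans aex-5 lies further downstream.

The promoter driving expression in worms is not stated. A stretch of several kilobases upstream of the insert is unannotated and may hold it, but neither the catalogue fields nor the feature table identify it, and no worm 3' UTR or transformation marker is annotated.
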