Features (pLannotate 1.2.2; 15 found; start..end, strand, type, name):
     77..210     +  rep_origin     RSF ori (fragment): Plasmids containing the RSF 1030 origin of replication can be propagated in E. coli cells that contain additional plasmids with compatible origins.
    212..304     +  CDS            lacI (fragment): lac repressor; lacI; The lac repressor binds to the lac operator to inhibit transcription in E. coli. This inhibition can be relieved by adding lactose or isopropyl-β-D-thiogalactopyranoside (IPTG).
    317..338     +  protein_bind   CAP binding site: CAP binding activates transcription in the presence of cAMP. E. coli catabolite activator protein
    353..383     +  promoter       lac promoter: promoter for the E. coli lac operon
    387..409     +  protein_bind   lac operator (fragment): The lac repressor binds to the lac operator to inhibit transcription in E. coli. This inhibition can be relieved by adding lactose or isopropyl-β-D-thiogalactopyranoside (IPTG). lac repressor encoded by lacI
   4165..4182    -  misc_feature   MCS (fragment): pUC18/19 multiple cloning site
   4268..7342    +  CDS            PDZD8 (fragment): PDZD8_HUMAN - Also known as PDZK8. Experimental evidence at protein level: Swiss-Prot protein existence level 1. Molecular tethering protein that connects endoplasmic reticulum and mitochondria membranes (PubMed:29097544). PDZD8-dependent endoplasmic reticulum-mitochondria membrane tethering is essential for endoplasmic reticulum-mitochondria Ca(2+) transfer (PubMed:29097544). In neurons, involved in the regulation of dendritic Ca(2+) dynamics by regulating mitochondrial Ca(2+) uptake in neurons (PubMed:29097544). Plays an indirect role in the regulation of cell morphology and cytoskeletal org
   7602..8462    +  CDS            sg25: sg25 is a basic (constitutively fluorescent) green fluorescent protein published in 1997, derived from Aequorea victoria.
   8502..8526    -  protein_bind   attB2: mutant version of attB; recombination site for the Gateway® BP reaction BP Clonase™
   9044..9196    +  CDS            aex-5 (fragment): AEX5_CAEEL - Also known as kpc-3 From Caenorhabditis elegans.
   9323..9358    +  CDS            rop (fragment): Rop protein, which maintains plasmids at low copy number; rop
   9460..9559    +  misc_feature   bom (fragment): basis of mobility region from pBR322
   9661..9765    +  promoter       AmpR promoter: bla
   9766..10626   +  CDS            AmpR: β-lactamase; bla; confers resistance to ampicillin, carbenicillin, and related antibiotics
  10797..29      +  rep_origin     ori (across the origin): high-copy-number ColE1/pMB1/pBR322/pUC origin of replication
>Addgene plasmid #227833 | pHM1 PDZD8-T527A | addgene full sequence | sequence record 479409 | Addgene NGS Result
GCTCGTCAGGGGGGCGGAGCCTATGGAAAAACGCCAGCAACGCGGCCTTTTTACGGTTCCTGGCCTTTTG
CTGGCCTTTTGCTCACATGTTCTTTCCTGCGTTATCCCCTGATTCTGTGGATAACCGTATTACCGCCTTT
GAGTGAGCTGATACCGCTCGCCGCAGCCGAACGACCGAGCGCAGCGAGTCAGTGAGCGAGGAAGCGGAAG
AGCGCCCAATACGCAAACCGCCTCTCCCCGCGCGTTGGCCGATTCATTAATGCAGCTGGCACGACAGGTT
TCCCGACTGGAAAGCGGGCAGTGAGCGCAACGCAATTAATGTGAGTTAGCTCACTCATTAGGCACCCCAG
GCTTTACACTTTATGCTTCCGGCTCGTATGTTGTGTGGAATTGTGAGCGGATAACAATTTCACACAGGAA
ACAGCTATGACCATGATTACGCCAAGCTTGCATGCGCGGCCGCACTGACTGGGCCGGCCTGCTAAATTGC
AACCCCGTGTTTTTGAAAAAATACATCATAACAGAGAAAACTCTTTAAAATCATATTGTTCAGCCAGGTC
ACAGTCAAGGACAATTTTGAATTTGACTCAATTTCAGTTACAGGCTCGGATAACGGCGCTGCCACGACCA
CCCTGGCCCCTTCTGACCCAACTTGTTAAATATTAATCTAAATACAAATAAGATTTAGTATGAACATTTA
CTGTTCATTTTGAATGTTGTTTTTTTACACATTTTCGTAGTTGAAAATTTTGACATATTTTAAGTGTTGG
AAAAGATATGAGACATTTGAGCGAACTCGTCCAAATTTGTGAAAATTTCCAAAAATCATCGTGAAAAATT
AAAAAACATATTTTCAGAGAAAAGGCTTAAACATTTTTGAATATGAATAAGTAACCTTTTTTAAAAATCG
GCATGTTTTTTTCTTTGAAGATCAATATTTTTGCGAAAGCCTACGATACTAAAAAATATTAACAGCAAAA
AGGTGTAAAATTAAAAAGTGATTGTTTCATCTGTTGACAAAAGTTTTGTCAAACAACTGGTTTTGGAATT
TATATGCAAAAACCTGTAAAAAGAGTGTTTATTGAATCTTGGACTTGACTTGTTTCATCGGACTGTAATT
TAGCAGGGGCTTAAGATAGGATGAATTGGTAAAGTGATAAAATATAGCTATTGGTATGCAAAATATTGTT
ACAATTGATTACTTTTTGGTATCATTCACGTTTCTGAAGTTACCGCCACTCAAAGTTAAATAAAATAATT
TTTGCAAGCATTTTTGACAACTTAAACGAATATGGCGGGACCAAAAAGGCCATGCCTGGAGCTGTTATTG
CATGTTTTTGATAAACTTACTGTCATACATCAGGGTACATAAGGTTTTTGATTTCACACAAAGAAAAAAA
AATCGAAAAAAAAACAATTTTTTTCCGTTGTCATAGTTGAAAAACCCTGTTGCTAAACAATTCTTCTAAT
TTTTCGTGGTAACTGCTACACAATCGGATTAAGGAAACCTAATTTTTTCTCACATATGTTGGAGAGCCTC
GATATTCTTGAACTTTTTGCATTCATTGTTTAATGTTTCTTCACATAGCTTCGTATATATTGCCAGCAAT
GCAAATCTTGAGCCATCGGTTGAAATGATTTTGAAAAGGTGCTCGGCATATCTGGGCTGAAAAAAAACTT
TTGTTTCAACGCATTAAACACTTTTCGGGGTTCTGTTCCAATTTTTTAAATAGTTGTAACACCCGCTAGA
ATTTCCGTTTCACCAAAGAAATCTTTGTTCACAGATTATTATATATTTCTTTTTTATGTATTTTGTCCAG
GTGATCCTAAATGTTTAAAAAACGTTCCAGCAGCTTTTAGTCTATACGAAGTATATTTTTTCTTATTTTG
GTTTATCGGAGGTATGCAGTTCCAAATGTTGGATTTTCTACCCTACTAGAAATTTCCTTTAGTTATACAA
TTTTAATTCGAAGTTGTATCTTGAAAAGGAAACCATCATCAACAACAAATAAGCTTGAGACTAGAATTGC
TAATCGTCTGCACCAAATATGAAATTCGTTGAATAAATTATATAAAACAGTTGACAATCATAAAGTATTT
TACATACATATGTATAGTTAATGTCATATTAGCATATTTAGTATTGAGTTAACACGCAGAAATACCAAAG
AAACCCTGTTTAATTCATTTCCATGTTTTATTCGCTTTAACTAGGGAATGACCAGAATAAGTGGAGCGAT
ATTCAAAAAAAAAAATTGTATCGGAAAGCTGACATTCTCTACTATAAGAATATGACTGAAATTTTTGCCC
ATTCGGGCTGGAAATCTGAATGGAAATTGTTTATATGAGGGGATCCATGGTTGTAGTTACAATTTTGAGA
AAAAAGTTTAAATTTTAGGGGAAAAGATGTTGAATGAATCATTATGGTGTTGGTCGACACATTGATCATG
CTGATATCGATCAGAAAAATTAAATTTGGGCTTTTATATAGTTTCGAAAAAACACGTTTAAATTTTTGAA
AAATTTTACGTTAGGGTGGAATTGAACCCCAGAGTCCCACCATGCTTGTCATCCACTCTATCCACTCGGC
CATCTCGCTGTTGCAGGCAGTACTAATTGGGGATAGTGAAAAGAGTTAACGTAGAATTTCAGACGTAAAA
ATTTCAGATTTCCAGCCCGAATGGGCAAAAATTTCAGTCATATTCTTATAGTAGAGAATGTCAGCTTTCC
GATACAATATTTTTTTTTTGAATATCGCTCCACTTATTCTGGTCATTCCCTAGTAAGTTTTTTCAGTTTT
ACCAGAAATAAAACCACTCATAAAAACTATAAACTACACATTTAAACTGTAAATGTTGGAAATCATTTTG
ACCATCAAACAATAGCTATCGGAAAATGCAAAGGCCATTCCGTGATGGCACGCTCTTCTTCTATCCATCG
CTCCTTTTCAACGAAACACACACACAAACGCAGACTATTGGAAAAGAAAAATATAGAAAAAACCTTTTTT
CTCCTTGTCCCTTGTGTTGATCTCACTTTTCAGTGGACGTGTGCAGTGTGGAGGCCAGAGACTGTGCTGA
CCGACGGACGCGCAGGCGGTAAACATACGTTGCAGTGGAGAGTGTAGTCCCTCGTCGGCTCTCTGTGTAT
TTCTTTCAATGCCTGTGTCTCGGTCTATCTTTGTCTCTATCTGTTTTAAAAGTTTTTTGCAAAGTTTCAA
TTTCTTTTTTATTTTCTCTTCTTTTTTTGCGCATTTATTTTTTTTAAAGAGCGCTGTTCTTCAATTGGAA
AACAGTATAACGATCGAAATAAAAAAAAAACTTGAAATAGTATCGGAATTGAGATGGGGGCAATTGAAAT
TGAAGACGCAACAAAAACATGTTTTTATCGTCTGAAATTATCTAAACTTTGAATCTAACGTGTCAATGGC
TACTTTTACAGTAGACTTTTTAGAGTAATGTTAAAAAGGATAATATAGGTTTTTCTTCAAACTATTTTGT
CACGCCGCATATATTCTTTTCATATTCCATTCGCAAAGTGCATGATGTAACAAAAATGAAACGTCATAAT
TTTTTAATCTTTCACACTTTTTTTGCCGGCCGTTAAATCAAAATCAAATCAACTTAATCCAACACGTGCG
GGCTTGCAATTTTATTACACCGGTGTCCTACAGCGCCATGTTATCTTCTTTGATTAGAGATCTCTCACGC
AACATTTGACATTGAAAATTTTGTCTCCGAATTGTTGTGTACCTACTTTGTCCCGATGTCCCAAATTTTC
ACTGATAACAAGAGATATCTCAACTGTTCTTATCACGTTGATACGTAGAACGTTTTACACTAAACCAAAT
TGCAGTCCCCTTCTACGAACCGTTTGCTAATTGTTTTGCATAGAACAGTGATCAATGTGTTGTGCTCACT
AGTCAATGATGTTCGTCTCTCATTTTTCCTACAACTTCACTGAAAAGGTTTTGAATATCTGGTGATTGTA
GGCAATCACACCACAGTTAATGGCCTGGCAAATAATGATAAGCGTGTGATAAACCTCACAAAAATACGCC
TAGAAGTGGTGATATCGCTAGTTTTGTGTCCTTTCGATTTTTTTCGTGTTGCTTTTTTCTGTGGATAAAC
CTTTGAACTTTACATTTTGTTTTCAGAGGCGCGCCTCTAGAGGATCCCCGGGATTGGCCAAAGGACCCAA
AGGTATGTTTCGAATGATACTAACATAACATAGAACATTTTCAGGAGGACCCTTGGCTAGCATGGGGCTG
CTGCAGACCAAGACGGCCGGGCGCCTGCTGGAGGGGCTGAGCCTGCGGGACGTGTTCCTGGGCGAGACGG
TGCCCTTCATCAAGACCATCCGGCTCGTGCGGCCAGTCGTGCCCTCGGCCACCGGGGAGCCCGATGGCCC
TGAAGGGGAGGCGCTGCCCGCCGCCTGCCCCGAGGAGCTGGCCTTCGAGGCGGAGGTGGAGTACAACGGG
GGCTTCCACCTGGCCATCGACGTGGACCTGGTCTTCGGCAAGTCCGCCTACTTGTTTGTCAAGCTGTCCC
GCGTGGTGGGAAGGCTGCGCTTGGTCTTTACGCGCGTGCCCTTCACCCACTGGTTCTTCTCCTTCGTGGA
AGACCCGCTGATCGACTTCGAGGTGCGCTCCCAGTTTGAAGGGCGGCCCATGCCCCAGCTCACCTCCATC
ATCGTCAACCAGCTCAAGAAGATCATCAAGCGCAAGCACACCCTACCGAATTACAAGATCAGGTTTAAGC
CGTTTTTTCCATACCAGACCTTGCAAGGATTTGAAGAAGATGAAGAGCATATCCATATACAACAATGGGC
ACTTACTGAAGGCCGTCTTAAAGTTACGTTGTTAGAATGTAGCAGGTTACTCATTTTTGGATCCTATGAC
AGAGAGGCAAATGTTCATTGTACACTTGAGTTAAGCAGTAGTGTTTGGGAAGAAAAACAGAGGAGTTCTA
TTAAGACGGTTGAATTAATAAAAGGAAATTTACAAAGTGTTGGACTTACACTTCGTCTTGTCCAGTCAAC
TGATGGGTATGCTGGGCACGTCATCATTGAAACTGTGGCTCCAAACTCGCCTGCTGCAATTGCAGATCTT
CAGCGGGGAGATCGACTTATCGCCATTGGAGGTGTGAAAATCACATCAACACTGCAAGTGTTGAAGCTTA
TCAAGCAGGCTGGTGACCGAGTCCTGGTGTACTATGAAAGGCCTGTTGGCCAGAGTAATCAAGGTGCAGT
GCTGCAAGATAACTTTGGCCAGTTGGAAGAAAACTTTTTGTCAAGCTCATGCCAATCGGGTTATGAAGAG
GAAGCTGCCGGGTTGACAGTAGATACTGAAAGTAGAGAGCTGGATTCTGAATTTGAAGACTTGGCAAGTG
ATGTCAGAGCACAAAATGAGTTCAAAGATGAGGCACAATCATTAAGTCATAGTCCCAAACGTGTTCCAGC
AACACTTTCTATTAAACCCCTTGGAGCTATATCACCAGTTTTAAACCGTAAATTAGCTGTAGGAAGTCAC
CCACTACCACCGAAAATTCAGTCCAAAGATGGAAATAAACCTCCACCCCTAAAAACTTCTGAGATAACAG
ACCCAGCACAAGTGTCAAAACCAACCCAAGGATCTGCTTTCAAACCACCTGTGCCACCACGACCACAAGC
GAAAGTTCCTTTGCCTTCCGCCGATGCTCCAAATCAGGCAGAACCAGATGTTCTCGTTGAAAAGCCAGAG
AAGGTGGTGCCACCTCCTCTTGTAGATAAATCTGCTGAAAAGCAAGCAAAAAATGTGGATGCCATAGACG
ATGCAGCTGCACCTAAGCAATTTTTAGCAAAGCAAGAAGTGGCCAAAGATGTCACTTCAGAAACTTCCTG
CCCTACTAAGGACAGTTCGGACGACCGTCAAACATGGGAATCATCAGAAATTCTTTATCGTAATAAGCTA
GGAAAATGGACAAGAACCAGAGCATCCTGTTTGTTTGACATAGAAGCCTGTCACAGGTACTTAAACATTG
CATTGTGGTGCAGGGATCCTTTCAAGTTGGGAGGTCTCATCTGTTTGGGGCATGTTAGTTTAAAACTTGA
AGATGTGGCTTTAGGATGCCTAGCTACATCAAACACGGAATACCTTTCCAAATTGAGACTGGAAGCCCCC
TCACCTAAGGCTATAGTCACTAGAACCGCACTACGCAATCTGAGTATGCAAAAGGGATTCAATGACAAAT
TTTGCTATGGTGACATTACTATTCACTTCAAATATTTGAAAGAAGGAGAATCAGACCACCATGTAGTTAC
TAACGTAGAAAAAGAAAAAGAACCCCATTTGGTTGAAGAAGTTTCTGTTCTCCCTAAAGAGGAGCAATTT
GTTGGACAGATGGGTTTAACAGAAAACAAACACAGTTTTCAGGATACTCAGTTCCAGAACCCAACATGGT
GTGACTACTGTAAGAAAAAAGTTTGGACTAAAGCAGCTTCCCAGTGTATGTTTTGTGCTTATGTTTGCCA
TAAAAAATGTCAAGAAAAGTGTCTAGCTGAGACTTCTGTTTGTGGAGCAACTGATAGGCGAATAGACAGG
ACACTGAAAAACCTTAGGCTGGAAGGACAGGAAACCCTCTTAGGCCTGCCTCCTCGTGTTGATGCTGAAG
CTAGCAAGTCAGTCAATAAAACAACAGGTTTGACAAGGCATATTATCAATACTAGTTCTCGTTTATTAAA
TTTGCGTCAAGTCTCTAAAACTCGCCTTTCTGAACCAGGAACCGATCTCGTAGAACCTTCACCAAAACAC
ACACCCAACACGTCAGACAACGAAGGCAGTGACACGGAGGTCTGTGGTCCAAACAGTCCTTCTAAACGGG
GAAACAGCACAGGAATAAAGTTAGTGAGAAAAGAGGGTGGTCTGGATGACAGTGTTTTCATTGCAGTTAA
AGAAATTGGTCGTGATCTGTACAGGGGCTTGCCTACAGAGGAAAGGATCCAGAAACTAGAGTTCATGTTG
GATAAGCTACAGAATGAAATTGATCAGGAGTTGGAACACAATAATTCCCTTGTTAGAGAAGAAAAAGAGA
CAACTGATACAAGGAAAAAATCACTTCTTTCTGCTGCCTTAGCTAAATCAGGTGAAAGGCTACAAGCTCT
AACACTTCTTATGATTCACTACAGAGCAGGCATTGAAGATATAGAAACTTTAGAAAGTCTGTCTTTAGAC
CAGCACTCCAAAAAAATAAGCAAGTACACAGATGATACAGAAGAAGACCTTGATAATGAAATAAGCCAAC
TAATAGACTCTCAGCCATTCAGCAGCATATCAGATGACTTATTTGGCCCATCCGAGTCTGTGGGTACCGC
TGTCTCATCCTACTTTCACCTAGTTAACTGCTTGTCTTAAAATCTATGCTTCTCTTTAGTATCTAAAATT
TTCCTAGAAGCTTACAAGTATATAAATGGTCTCTTCTCAATAAAGGTTGTATATTTATTCATCTTATTGA
ATCTGCCATTTCCTCGTTTTTGCGAGTTTATATACCTTCCAATTTTCTTTCTATTGTATTTTCAACTTCT
AATTTTAATTCAGGGAAACTGCTGTACCGGTAGAAAAAATGAGTAAAGGAGAAGAACTTTTCACTGGAGT
TGTCCCAATTCTTGTTGAATTAGATGGTGATGTTAATGGGCACAAATTTTCTGTCAGTGGAGAGGGTGAA
GGTGATGCAACATACGGAAAACTTACCCTTAAATTTATTTGCACTACTGGAAAACTACCTGTTCCATGGG
TAAGTTTAAACATATATATACTAACTAACCCTGATTATTTAAATTTTCAGCCAACACTTGTCACTACTTT
CTGTTATGGTGTTCAATGCTTCTCGAGATACCCAGATCATATGAAACGGCATGACTTTTTCAAGAGTGCC
ATGCCCGAAGGTTATGTACAGGAAAGAACTATATTTTTCAAAGATGACGGGAACTACAAGACACGTAAGT
TTAAACAGTTCGGTACTAACTAACCATACATATTTAAATTTTCAGGTGCTGAAGTCAAGTTTGAAGGTGA
TACCCTTGTTAATAGAATCGAGTTAAAAGGTATTGATTTTAAAGAAGATGGAAACATTCTTGGACACAAA
TTGGAATACAACTATAACTCACACAATGTATACATCATGGCAGACAAACAAAAGAATGGAATCAAAGTTG
TAAGTTTAAACATGATTTTACTAACTAACTAATCTGATTTAAATTTTCAGAACTTCAAAATTAGACACAA
CATTGAAGATGGAAGCGTTCAACTAGCAGACCATTATCAACAAAATACTCCAATTGGCGATGGCCCTGTC
CTTTTACCAGACAACCATTACCTGTCCACACAATCTGCCCTTTCGAAAGATCCCAACGAAAAGAGAGACC
ACATGGTCCTTCTTGAGTTTGTAACAGCTGCTGGGATTACACATGGCATGGATGAACTATACAAATAGCA
TTCGTAGAATTCCAACTGAGCGCCGGTCGCTACCCAGCTTTCTTGTACAAAGTGGTGATATCTGAGCTCC
GCATCGGCCGCTGTCATCAGATCGCCATCTCGCGCCCGTGCCTCTGACTTCTAAGTCCAATTACTCTTCA
ACATCCCTACATGCTCTTTCTCCCTGTGCTCCCACCCCCTATTTTTGTTATTATCAAAAAACTTCTCTTA
ATTTCTTTGTTTTTTAGCTTCTTTTAAGTCACCTCTAACAATGAAATTGTGTAGATTCAAAAATAGAATT
AATTCGTAATAAAAAGTCGAAAAAAATTGTGCTCCCTCCCCCCATTAATAATAATTCTATCCCAAAATCT
ACACAATGTTCTGTGTACACTTCTTATGTTTTTTACTTCTGATAAATTTTTTTGAAACATCATAGAAAAA
ACCGCACACAAAATACCTTATCATATGTTACGTTTCAGTTTATGACCGCAATTTTTATTTCTTCGCACGT
CTGGGCCTCTCATGACGTCAAATCATGCTCATCGTGAAAAAGTTTTGGAGTATTTTTGGAATTTTTCAAT
CAAGTGAAAGTTTATGAAATTAATTTTCCTGCTTTTGCTTTTTGGGGTTTCCCCTATTGTTTGTCAAGAT
TTCGAGGACGGCGTTTTTCTTGCTAAAATCACAAGTATTGATGAGCACGATGCAAGAAAGATCGGAAGAA
GGTTTGGGTTTGAGGCTCAGTGGAAGGTGAGTAGAAGTTGATAATTTGAAATTGGAGTAGTGTCTATGGG
GTTTTTGCCTTAAATGACAGAATACATTCCCAATATACCAAACATAACTGTTTCTACTAGTCGGCCGTAC
GGGCCCTTTCGTCTCGCGCGTTTCGGTGATGACGGTGAAAACCTCTGACACATGCAGCTCCCGGAGACGG
TCACAGCTTGTCTGTAAGCGGATGCCGGGAGCAGACAAGCCCGTCAGGGCGCGTCAGCGGGTGTTGGCGG
GTGTCGGGGCTGGCTTAACTATGCGGCATCAGAGCAGATTGTACTGAGAGTGCACCATATGCGGTGTGAA
ATACCGCACAGATGCGTAAGGAGAAAATACCGCATCAGGCGGCCTTAATTAAGGGCCTCGTGATACGCCT
ATTTTTATAGGTTAATGTCATGATAATAATGGTTTCTTAGACGTCAGGTGGCACTTTTCGGGGAAATGTG
CGCGGAACCCCTATTTGTTTATTTTTCTAAATACATTCAAATATGTATCCGCTCATGAGACAATAACCCT
GATAAATGCTTCAATAATATTGAAAAAGGAAGAGTATGAGTATTCAACATTTCCGTGTCGCCCTTATTCC
CTTTTTTGCGGCATTTTGCCTTCCTGTTTTTGCTCACCCAGAAACGCTGGTGAAAGTAAAAGATGCTGAA
GATCAGTTGGGTGCACGAGTGGGTTACATCGAACTGGATCTCAACAGCGGTAAGATCCTTGAGAGTTTTC
GCCCCGAAGAACGTTTTCCAATGATGAGCACTTTTAAAGTTCTGCTATGTGGCGCGGTATTATCCCGTAT
TGACGCCGGGCAAGAGCAACTCGGTCGCCGCATACACTATTCTCAGAATGACTTGGTTGAGTACTCACCA
GTCACAGAAAAGCATCTTACGGATGGCATGACAGTAAGAGAATTATGCAGTGCTGCCATAACCATGAGTG
ATAACACTGCGGCCAACTTACTTCTGACAACGATCGGAGGACCGAAGGAGCTAACCGCTTTTTTGCACAA
CATGGGGGATCATGTAACTCGCCTTGATCGTTGGGAACCGGAGCTGAATGAAGCCATACCAAACGACGAG
CGTGACACCACGATGCCTGTAGCAATGGCAACAACGTTGCGCAAACTATTAACTGGCGAACTACTTACTC
TAGCTTCCCGGCAACAATTAATAGACTGGATGGAGGCGGATAAAGTTGCAGGACCACTTCTGCGCTCGGC
CCTTCCGGCTGGCTGGTTTATTGCTGATAAATCTGGAGCCGGTGAGCGTGGGTCTCGCGGTATCATTGCA
GCACTGGGGCCAGATGGTAAGCCCTCCCGTATCGTAGTTATCTACACGACGGGGAGTCAGGCAACTATGG
ATGAACGAAATAGACAGATCGCTGAGATAGGTGCCTCACTGATTAAGCATTGGTAACTGTCAGACCAAGT
TTACTCATATATACTTTAGATTGATTTAAAACTTCATTTTTAATTTAAAAGGATCTAGGTGAAGATCCTT
TTTGATAATCTCATGACCAAAATCCCTTAACGTGAGTTTTCGTTCCACTGAGCGTCAGACCCCGTAGAAA
AGATCAAAGGATCTTCTTGAGATCCTTTTTTTCTGCGCGTAATCTGCTGCTTGCAAACAAAAAAACCACC
GCTACCAGCGGTGGTTTGTTTGCCGGATCAAGAGCTACCAACTCTTTTTCCGAAGGTAACTGGCTTCAGC
AGAGCGCAGATACCAAATACTGTTCTTCTAGTGTAGCCGTAGTTAGGCCACCACTTCAAGAACTCTGTAG
CACCGCCTACATACCTCGCTCTGCTAATCCTGTTACCAGTGGCTGCTGCCAGTGGCGATAAGTCGTGTCT
TACCGGGTTGGACTCAAGACGATAGTTACCGGATAAGGCGCAGCGGTCGGGCTGAACGGGGGGTTCGTGC
ACACAGCCCAGCTTGGAGCGAACGACCTACACCGAACTGAGATACCTACAGCGTGAGCTATGAGAAAGCG
CCACGCTTCCCGAAGGGAGAAAGGCGGACAGGTATCCGGTAAGCGGCAGGGTCGGAACAGGAGAGCGCAC
GAGGGAGCTTCCAGGGGGAAACGCCTGGTATCTTTATAGTCCTGTCGGGTTTCGCCACCTCTGACTTGAG
CGTCGATTTTTGTGAT
